>Addgene plasmid #153289 | pAAV-GfaABC1D-GRAB_Ado1.0med | depositor full sequence | sequence record 296618 | pAAV-GfaABC1D-GRAB_Ado1.0med sequence 7377 bps
CCTGCAGGCAGCTGCGCGCTCGCTCGCTCACTGAGGCCGCCCGGGCAAAGCCCGGGCGTCGGGCGACCTT
TGGTCGCCCGGCCTCAGTGAGCGAGCGAGCGCGCAGAGAGGGAGTGGCCAACTCCATCACTAGGGGTTCC
TGCGGCCGCACGCGTTGTAGTTAATGATTAACCCGCCATGCTACTTATCTACGTAGCCATGCTCTAGGAA
GATCTAACATATCCTGGTGTGGAGTAGGGGACGCTGCTCTGACAGAGGCTCGGGGGCCTGAGCTGGCTCT
GTGAGCTGGGGAGGAGGCAGACAGCCAGGCCTTGTCTGCAAGCAGACCTGGCAGCATTGGGCTGGCCGCC
CCCCAGGGCCTCCTCTTCATGCCCAGTGAATGACTCACCTTGGCACAGACACAATGTTCGGGGTGGGCAC
AGTGCCTGCTTCCCGCCGCACCCCAGCCCCCCTCAAATGCCTTCCGAGAAGCCCATTGAGCAGGGGGCTT
GCATTGCACCCCAGCCTGACAGCCTGGCATCTTGGGATAAAAGCAGCACAGCCCCCTAGGGGCTGCCCTT
GCTGTGTGGCGCCACCGGCGGTGGAGAACAAGGCTCTATTCAGCCTGTGCCCAGGAAAGGGGATCAGGGG
ATGCCCAGGCATGGACAGTGGGTGGCAGGGGGGGAGAGGAGGGCTGTCTGCTTCCCAGAAGTCCAAGGAC
ACAAATGGGTGAGGGGAGAGCTCTCCCCATAGCTGGGCTGCGGCCCAACCCCACCCCCTCAGGCTATGCC
AGGGGGTGTTGCCAGGGGCACCCGGGCATCGCCAGTCTAGCCCACTCCTTCATAAAGCCCTCGCATCCCA
GGAGCGAGCAGAGCCAGAGCAGGTTGGAGAGGAGACGCATCACCTCCGCTGCTCGCAAGCTTTATTGCGG
TAGTTTATCACAGTTAAATTGCTAACGCAGTCAGTGCTTCTGACACAACAGTCTCGAACTTAAGCTGCAG
AAGTTGGTCGTGAGGCACTGGGCAGGTAAGTATCAAGGTTACAAGACAGGTTTAAGGAGACCAATAGAAA
CTGGGCTTGTCGAGACAGAGAAGACTCTTGCGTTTCTGATAGGCACCTATTGGTCTTACTGACATCCACT
TTGCCTTTCTCTCCACAGGTGTCCACTCCCAGTTCAATTACAGCTCTTAAGGCTAGAGTACTTAATACGA
CTCACTATAGGCTAGCCTCGAGAATTCGCCACCATGGAGACAGACACACTCCTGCTATGGGTACTGCTGC
TCTGGGTTCCAGGTTCCACTGGTGACACAAGTTTGTACAAAAAAGTTGGCACCGGTCCCATCATGGGCTC
CTCGGTGTACATCACGGTGGAGCTGGCCATTGCTGTGCTGGCCATCCTGGGCAATGTGCTGGTGTGCTGG
GCCGTGTGGCTCAACAGCAACCTGCAGAACGTCACCAACTACTTTGTGGTGTCACTGGCGGCGGCCGACA
TCGCAGTGGGTGTGCTCGCCATCCCCTTTGCCATCACCATCAGCACCGGGTTCTGCGCTGCCTGCCACGG
CTGCCTCTTCATTGCCTGCTTCGTCCTGGTCCTCACGCAGAGCTCCATCTTCAGTCTCCTGGCCATCGCC
ATTGACCGCTACATTGCCATCCGCATCCCGCTCCGGTACAATGGCTTGGTGACCGGCACGAGGGCTAAGG
GCATCATTGCCATCTGCTGGGTGCTGTCGTTTGCCATCGGCCTGACTCCCATGCTAGGTTGGAACAACTG
CGGTCAGCCAAAGGAGGGCAAGAACCACTCCCAGGGCTGCGGGGAGGGCCAAGTGGCCTGTCTCTTTGAG
GATGTGGTCCCCATGAACTACATGGTGTACTTCAACTTCTTTGCCTGTGTGCTGGTGCCCCTGCTGCTCA
TGCTGGGTGTCTATTTGCGGATCTTCCTGGCGGCGCGACGACAGCTGAAGCAGATGGAGAGCCAGCCTCC
CAGCCGCCGGGGTCCGGACGCCGTCGCCGCGCCGCCGGGGGGCACCGAGCGCAGGCCCAACGGTCTGGGC
CCCGAGCGCAGCGCGGGCCCGGGGGGCGCAGAGGCCGAACCGCTGCCCACCCAGCTCAACGGCGCCCCTG
GCGAGCCCGCGCCGGCCGGGCCGCGCGACACCGACGCGCTGGACCTGGAGGAGGGAGGAAACGTCTATAT
CAAGGCCGACAAGCAGAAGAACGGCATCAAGGCGAACTTCCACATCCGCCACAACATCGAGGACGGCGGC
GTGCAGCTCGCCTACCACTACCAGCAGAACACCCCCATCGGCGACGGCCCCGTGCTGCTGCCCGACAACC
ACTACCTGAGCGTGCAGTCCAAACTTTCGAAAGACCCCAACGAGAAGCGCGATCACATGGTCCTGCTGGA
GTTCGTGACCGCCGCCGGGATCACTCTCGGCATGGACGAGCTGTACAAGGGCGGTACCGGAGGGAGCATG
GTGAGAAAGGGCGAGGAGCTGTTCACCGGGGTGGTGCCCATCCTGGTCGAGCTGGACGGCGACGTAAACG
GCCACAAGTTCAGCGTGTCCGGCGAGGGTGAGGGCGATGCCACCTACGGCAAGCTGACCCTGAAGTTCAT
CTGCACCACCGGCAAGCTGCCCGTGCCCTGGCCCACCCTCGTGACCACCCTGACCTACGGCGTGCAGTGC
TTCAGCCGCTACCCCGACCACATGAAGCAGCACGACTTCTTCAAGTCCGCCATGCCCGAAGGCTACATCC
AGGAGCGCACCATCTTCTTCAAGGACGACGGCAACTACAAGACCCGCGCCGAGGTGAAGTTCGAGGGCGA
CACCCTGGTGAACCGCATCGAGCTGAAGGGCATCGACTTCAAGGAGGACGGCAACATCCTGGGGCACAAG
CTGGAGTACAACACCGGAGCAGCAGCACGCTGGCGCGGGCGGCAGAACCGCGAGCTCCATGCTGCCAAGT
CACTGGCCATCATTGTGGGGCTCTTTGCCCTCTGCTGGCTGCCCCTACACATCATCAACTGCTTCACTTT
CTTCTGCCCCGACTGCAGCCACGCCCCTCTCTGGCTCCACTACCTGGCCATCGTCCTCTCCCACACCAAT
TCGGTTGTGAATCCCTTCATCTACGCCTACCGTATCCGCGAGTTCCGCCAGACCTTCCGCAAGATCATTC
GCAGCCACGTCCTGAGGCAGCAAGAACCTTTCAAGGCAGCTGGCACCAGTGCCCGGGTCTTGGCAGCTCA
TGGCAGTGACGGAGAGCAGGTCAGCCTCCGTCTCAACGGCCACCCGCCAGGAGTGTGGGCCAACGGCAGT
GCTCCCCACCCTGAGCGGAGGCCCAATGGCTACGCCCTGGGGCTGGTGAGTGGAGGGAGTGCCCAAGAGT
CCCAGGGGAACACGGGCCTCCCAGACGTGGAGCTCCTTAGCCATGAGCTCAAGGGAGTGTGCCCAGAGCC
CCCTGGCCTAGATGACCCCCTGGCCCAGGATGGAGCAGGAGTGTCCTGAGAATTCGATATCAAGCTTATC
GATAATCAACCTCTGGATTACAAAATTTGTGAAAGATTGACTGGTATTCTTAACTATGTTGCTCCTTTTA
CGCTATGTGGATACGCTGCTTTAATGCCTTTGTATCATGCTATTGCTTCCCGTATGGCTTTCATTTTCTC
CTCCTTGTATAAATCCTGGTTGCTGTCTCTTTATGAGGAGTTGTGGCCCGTTGTCAGGCAACGTGGCGTG
GTGTGCACTGTGTTTGCTGACGCAACCCCCACTGGTTGGGGCATTGCCACCACCTGTCAGCTCCTTTCCG
GGACTTTCGCTTTCCCCCTCCCTATTGCCACGGCGGAACTCATCGCCGCCTGCCTTGCCCGCTGCTGGAC
AGGGGCTCGGCTGTTGGGCACTGACAATTCCGTGGTGTTGTCGGGGAAATCATCGTCCTTTCCTTGGCTG
CTCGCCTATGTTGCCACCTGGATTCTGCGCGGGACGTCCTTCTGCTACGTCCCTTCGGCCCTCAATCCAG
CGGACCTTCCTTCCCGCGGCCTGCTGCCGGCTCTGCGGCCTCTTCCGCGTCTTCGCCTTCGCCCTCAGAC
GAGTCGGATCTCCCTTTGGGCCGCCTCCCCGCATCGATACCGAGCGCTGCTCGAGAGATCTACGGGTGGC
ATCCCTGTGACCCCTCCCCAGTGCCTCTCCTGGCCCTGGAAGTTGCCACTCCAGTGCCCACCAGCCTTGT
CCTAATAAAATTAAGTTGCATCATTTTGTCTGACTAGGTGTCCTTCTATAATATTATGGGGTGGAGGGGG
GTGGTATGGAGCAAGGGGCAAGTTGGGAAGACAACCTGTAGGGCCTGCGGGGTCTATTGGGAACCAAGCT
GGAGTGCAGTGGCACAATCTTGGCTCACTGCAATCTCCGCCTCCTGGGTTCAAGCGATTCTCCTGCCTCA
GCCTCCCGAGTTGTTGGGATTCCAGGCATGCATGACCAGGCTCAGCTAATTTTTGTTTTTTTGGTAGAGA
CGGGGTTTCACCATATTGGCCAGGCTGGTCTCCAACTCCTAATCTCAGGTGATCTACCCACCTTGGCCTC
CCAAATTGCTGGGATTACAGGCGTGAACCACTGCTCCCTTCCCTGTCCTTCTGATTTTGTAGGTAACCAC
GTGCGGACCGAGCGGCCGCAGGAACCCCTAGTGATGGAGTTGGCCACTCCCTCTCTGCGCGCTCGCTCGC
TCACTGAGGCCGGGCGACCAAAGGTCGCCCGACGCCCGGGCTTTGCCCGGGCGGCCTCAGTGAGCGAGCG
AGCGCGCAGCTGCCTGCAGGGGCGCCTGATGCGGTATTTTCTCCTTACGCATCTGTGCGGTATTTCACAC
CGCATA
[142 nt withheld, positions 4837-4978]
C
[141 nt withheld, positions 4980-5120]
CCTTTGACGTTGGAGTCCACGTTCTTT
[37 nt withheld, positions 5148-5184]
ACCCTATCTCGGGCTATTCTTTTGATTTATAAGGGATTTTGCCGATTTCGGCCTATTGGTTAAAAAATGA
GCTGATTTAACAAAAATTTAACGCGAATTTTAACAAAATATTAACGTTTACAATTTTATGGTGCACTCTC
AGTACAATCTGCTCTGATGCCGCATAGTTAAGCCAGCCCCGACACCCGCCAACACCCGCTGACGCGCCCT
GACGGGCTTGTCTGCTCCCGGCATCCGCTTACAGACAAGCTGTGACCGTCTCCGGGAGCTGCATGTGTCA
GAGGTTTTCACCGTCATCACCGAAACGCGCGAGACGAAAGGGCCTCGTGATACGCCTATTTTTATAGGTT
AATGTCATGATAATAATGGTTTCTTAGACGTCAGGTGGCACTTTTCGGGGAAATGTGCGCGGAACCCCTA
TTTGTTTATTTTTCTAAATACATTCAAATATGTATCCGCTCATGAGACAATAACCCTGATAAATGCTTCA
ATAATATTGAAAAAGGAAGAGTATGAGTATTCAACATTTCCGTGTCGCCCTTATTCCCTTTTTTGCGGCA
TTTTGCCTTCCTGTTTTTGCTCACCCAGAAACGCTGGTGAAAGTAAAAGATGCTGAAGATCAGTTGGGTG
CACGAGTGGGTTACATCGAACTGGATCTCAACAGCGGTAAGATCCTTGAGAGTTTTCGCCCCGAAGAACG
TTTTCCAATGATGAGCACTTTTAAAGTTCTGCTATGTGGCGCGGTATTATCCCGTATTGACGCCGGGCAA
GAGCAACTCGGTCGCCGCATACACTATTCTCAGAATGACTTGGTTGAGTACTCACCAGTCACAGAAAAGC
ATCTTACGGATGGCATGACAGTAAGAGAATTATGCAGTGCTGCCATAACCATGAGTGATAACACTGCGGC
CAACTTACTTCTGACAACGATCGGAGGACCGAAGGAGCTAACCGCTTTTTTGCACAACATGGGGGATCAT
GTAACTCGCCTTGATCGTTGGGAACCGGAGCTGAATGAAGCCATACCAAACGACGAGCGTGACACCACGA
TGCCTGTAGCAATGGCAACAACGTTGCGCAAACTATTAACTGGCGAACTACTTACTCTAGCTTCCCGGCA
ACAATTAATAGACTGGATGGAGGCGGATAAAGTTGCAGGACCACTTCTGCGCTCGGCCCTTCCGGCTGGC
TGGTTTATTGCTGATAAATCTGGAGCCGGTGAGCGTGGGTCTCGCGGTATCATTGCAGCACTGGGGCCAG
ATGGTAAGCCCTCCCGTATCGTAGTTATCTACACGACGGGGAGTCAGGCAACTATGGATGAACGAAATAG
ACAGATCGCTGAGATAGGTGCCTCACTGATTAAGCATTGGTAACTGTCAGACCAAGTTTACTCATATATA
CTTTAGATTGATTTAAAACTTCATTTTTAATTTAAAAGGATCTAGGTGAAGATCCTTTTTGATAATCTCA
TGACCAAAATCCCTTAACGTGAGTTTTCGTTCCACTGAGCGTCAGACCCCGTAGAAAAGATCAAAGGATC
TTCTTGAGATCCTTTTTTTCTGCGCGTAATCTGCTGCTTGCAAACAAAAAAACCACCGCTACCAGCGGTG
GTTTGTTTGCCGGATCAAGAGCTACCAACTCTTTTTCCGAAGGTAACTGGCTTCAGCAGAGCGCAGATAC
CAAATACTGTCCTTCTAGTGTAGCCGTAGTTAGGCCACCACTTCAAGAACTCTGTAGCACCGCCTACATA
CCTCGCTCTGCTAATCCTGTTACCAGTGGCTGCTGCCAGTGGCGATAAGTCGTGTCTTACCGGGTTGGAC
TCAAGACGATAGTTACCGGATAAGGCGCAGCGGTCGGGCTGAACGGGGGGTTCGTGCACACAGCCCAGCT
TGGAGCGAACGACCTACACCGAACTGAGATACCTACAGCGTGAGCTATGAGAAAGCGCCACGCTTCCCGA
AGGGAGAAAGGCGGACAGGTATCCGGTAAGCGGCAGGGTCGGAACAGGAGAGCGCACGAGGGAGCTTCCA
GGGGGAAACGCCTGGTATCTTTATAGTCCTGTCGGGTTTCGCCACCTCTGACTTGAGCGTCGATTTTTGT
GATGCTCGTCAGGGGGGCGGAGCCTATGGAAAAACGCCAGCAACGCGGCCTTTTTACGGTTCCTGGCCTT
TTGCTGGCCTTTTGCTCACATGT
Features (pLannotate 1.2.2; 19 found; start..end, strand, type, name):
      1..141     -  repeat_region  AAV2 ITR: inverted terminal repeat of adeno-associated virus serotype 2 inverted
   1006..1138    +  intron         chimeric intron: chimera between introns from human β-globin and immunoglobulin heavy chain genes
   1183..1201    +  promoter       T7 promoter: promoter for bacteriophage T7 RNA polymerase
   1224..1286    +  sig_peptide    Igκ leader: leader sequence from mouse immunoglobulin κ light chain
   1288..1305    +  protein_bind   attB1 (fragment): mutant version of attB; core recombination site for the Gateway® BP reaction BP Clonase™
   1323..1970    +  CDS            Adora2a (fragment): AA2AR_RAT - Experimental evidence at protein level: Swiss-Prot protein existence level 1. Receptor for adenosine (By similarity). The activity of this receptor is mediated by G proteins which activate adenylyl cyclase (PubMed:23994616). From Rattus norvegicus (Rat).
   2160..2882    +  CDS            cEGFP: cEGFP is a basic (constitutively fluorescent) green fluorescent protein published in 2008, derived from Aequorea victoria.
   2859..3179    +  CDS            ADORA1 (fragment): AA1R_HUMAN - Experimental evidence at protein level: Swiss-Prot protein existence level 1. Receptor for adenosine. The activity of this receptor is mediated by G proteins which inhibit adenylyl cyclase. From Homo sapiens (Human).
   3480..3504    +  misc_feature   MCS (fragment): pBluescript multiple cloning site
   3504..4092    +  misc_feature   WPRE: woodchuck hepatitis virus posttranscriptional regulatory element
   4124..4600    +  polyA_signal   hGH poly(A) signal: human growth hormone polyadenylation signal
   4640..4780    +  repeat_region  AAV2 ITR: inverted terminal repeat of adeno-associated virus serotype 2 inverted
   4785..4836    -  misc_feature   bom (fragment): basis of mobility region from pBR322
   4855..5235    +  rep_origin     M13 ori (sequence partly withheld): M13 bacteriophage origin of replication; arrow indicates direction of (+) strand synthesis
   5311..5360    -  misc_feature   bom (fragment): basis of mobility region from pBR322
   5462..5497    -  CDS            rop (fragment): Rop protein, which maintains plasmids at low copy number; rop
   5592..5696    +  promoter       AmpR promoter: bla
   5697..6557    +  CDS            AmpR: β-lactamase; bla; confers resistance to ampicillin, carbenicillin, and related antibiotics
   6728..7316    +  rep_origin     ori: high-copy-number ColE1/pMB1/pBR322/pUC origin of replication
