>Addgene plasmid #153289 | pAAV-GfaABC1D-GRAB_Ado1.0med | addgene full sequence | sequence record 304894 | Addgene NGS Result
TAACCCGCCATGCTACTTATCTACGTAGCCATGCTCTAGGAAGATCTAACATATCCTGGTGTGGAGTAGG
GGACGCTGCTCTGACAGAGGCTCGGGGGCCTGAGCTGGCTCTGTGAGCTGGGGAGGAGGCAGACAGCCAG
GCCTTGTCTGCAAGCAGACCTGGCAGCATTGGGCTGGCCGCCCCCCAGGGCCTCCTCTTCATGCCCAGTG
AATGACTCACCTTGGCACAGACACAATGTTCGGGGTGGGCACAGTGCCTGCTTCCCGCCGCACCCCAGCC
CCCCTCAAATGCCTTCCGAGAAGCCCATTGAGCAGGGGGCTTGCATTGCACCCCAGCCTGACAGCCTGGC
ATCTTGGGATAAAAGCAGCACAGCCCCCTAGGGGCTGCCCTTGCTGTGTGGCGCCACCGGCGGTGGAGAA
CAAGGCTCTATTCAGCCTGTGCCCAGGAAAGGGGATCAGGGGATGCCCAGGCATGGACAGTGGGTGGCAG
GGGGGGAGAGGAGGGCTGTCTGCTTCCCAGAAGTCCAAGGACACAAATGGGTGAGGGGAGAGCTCTCCCC
ATAGCTGGGCTGCGGCCCAACCCCACCCCCTCAGGCTATGCCAGGGGGTGTTGCCAGGGGCACCCGGGCA
TCGCCAGTCTAGCCCACTCCTTCATAAAGCCCTCGCATCCCAGGAGCGAGCAGAGCCAGAGCAGGTTGGA
GAGGAGACGCATCACCTCCGCTGCTCGCAAGCTTTATTGCGGTAGTTTATCACAGTTAAATTGCTAACGC
AGTCAGTGCTTCTGACACAACAGTCTCGAACTTAAGCTGCAGAAGTTGGTCGTGAGGCACTGGGCAGGTA
AGTATCAAGGTTACAAGACAGGTTTAAGGAGACCAATAGAAACTGGGCTTGTCGAGACAGAGAAGACTCT
TGCGTTTCTGATAGGCACCTATTGGTCTTACTGACATCCACTTTGCCTTTCTCTCCACAGGTGTCCACTC
CCAGTTCAATTACAGCTCTTAAGGCTAGAGTACTTAATACGACTCACTATAGGCTAGCCTCGAGAATTCG
CCACCATGGAGACAGACACACTCCTGCTATGGGTACTGCTGCTCTGGGTTCCAGGTTCCACTGGTGACAC
AAGTTTGTACAAAAAAGTTGGCACCGGTCCCATCATGGGCTCCTCGGTGTACATCACGGTGGAGCTGGCC
ATTGCTGTGCTGGCCATCCTGGGCAATGTGCTGGTGTGCTGGGCCGTGTGGCTCAACAGCAACCTGCAGA
ACGTCACCAACTACTTTGTGGTGTCACTGGCGGCGGCCGACATCGCAGTGGGTGTGCTCGCCATCCCCTT
TGCCATCACCATCAGCACCGGGTTCTGCGCTGCCTGCCACGGCTGCCTCTTCATTGCCTGCTTCGTCCTG
GTCCTCACGCAGAGCTCCATCTTCAGTCTCCTGGCCATCGCCATTGACCGCTACATTGCCATCCGCATCC
CGCTCCGGTACAATGGCTTGGTGACCGGCACGAGGGCTAAGGGCATCATTGCCATCTGCTGGGTGCTGTC
GTTTGCCATCGGCCTGACTCCCATGCTAGGTTGGAACAACTGCGGTCAGCCAAAGGAGGGCAAGAACCAC
TCCCAGGGCTGCGGGGAGGGCCAAGTGGCCTGTCTCTTTGAGGATGTGGTCCCCATGAACTACATGGTGT
ACTTCAACTTCTTTGCCTGTGTGCTGGTGCCCCTGCTGCTCATGCTGGGTGTCTATTTGCGGATCTTCCT
GGCGGCGCGACGACAGCTGAAGCAGATGGAGAGCCAGCCTCCCAGCCGCCGGGGTCCGGACGCCGTCGCC
GCGCCGCCGGGGGGCACCGAGCGCAGGCCCAACGGTCTGGGCCCCGAGCGCAGCGCGGGCCCGGGGGGCG
CAGAGGCCGAACCGCTGCCCACCCAGCTCAACGGCGCCCCTGGCGAGCCCGCGCCGGCCGGGCCGCGCGA
CACCGACGCGCTGGACCTGGAGGAGGGAGGAAACGTCTATATCAAGGCCGACAAGCAGAAGAACGGCATC
AAGGCGAACTTCCACATCCGCCACAACATCGAGGACGGCGGCGTGCAGCTCGCCTACCACTACCAGCAGA
ACACCCCCATCGGCGACGGCCCCGTGCTGCTGCCCGACAACCACTACCTGAGCGTGCAGTCCAAACTTTC
GAAAGACCCCAACGAGAAGCGCGATCACATGGTCCTGCTGGAGTTCGTGACCGCCGCCGGGATCACTCTC
GGCATGGACGAGCTGTACAAGGGCGGTACCGGAGGGAGCATGGTGAGAAAGGGCGAGGAGCTGTTCACCG
GGGTGGTGCCCATCCTGGTCGAGCTGGACGGCGACGTAAACGGCCACAAGTTCAGCGTGTCCGGCGAGGG
TGAGGGCGATGCCACCTACGGCAAGCTGACCCTGAAGTTCATCTGCACCACCGGCAAGCTGCCCGTGCCC
TGGCCCACCCTCGTGACCACCCTGACCTACGGCGTGCAGTGCTTCAGCCGCTACCCCGACCACATGAAGC
AGCACGACTTCTTCAAGTCCGCCATGCCCGAAGGCTACATCCAGGAGCGCACCATCTTCTTCAAGGACGA
CGGCAACTACAAGACCCGCGCCGAGGTGAAGTTCGAGGGCGACACCCTGGTGAACCGCATCGAGCTGAAG
GGCATCGACTTCAAGGAGGACGGCAACATCCTGGGGCACAAGCTGGAGTACAACACCGGAGCAGCAGCAC
GCTGGCGCGGGCGGCAGAACCGCGAGCTCCATGCTGCCAAGTCACTGGCCATCATTGTGGGGCTCTTTGC
CCTCTGCTGGCTGCCCCTACACATCATCAACTGCTTCACTTTCTTCTGCCCCGACTGCAGCCACGCCCCT
CTCTGGCTCCACTACCTGGCCATCGTCCTCTCCCACACCAATTCGGTTGTGAATCCCTTCATCTACGCCT
ACCGTATCCGCGAGTTCCGCCAGACCTTCCGCAAGATCATTCGCAGCCACGTCCTGAGGCAGCAAGAACC
TTTCAAGGCAGCTGGCACCAGTGCCCGGGTCTTGGCAGCTCATGGCAGTGACGGAGAGCAGGTCAGCCTC
CGTCTCAACGGCCACCCGCCAGGAGTGTGGGCCAACGGCAGTGCTCCCCACCCTGAGCGGAGGCCCAATG
GCTACGCCCTGGGGCTGGTGAGTGGAGGGAGTGCCCAAGAGTCCCAGGGGAACACGGGCCTCCCAGACGT
GGAGCTCCTTAGCCATGAGCTCAAGGGAGTGTGCCCAGAGCCCCCTGGCCTAGATGACCCCCTGGCCCAG
GATGGAGCAGGAGTGTCCTGAGAATTCGATATCAAGCTTATCGATAATCAACCTCTGGATTACAAAATTT
GTGAAAGATTGACTGGTATTCTTAACTATGTTGCTCCTTTTACGCTATGTGGATACGCTGCTTTAATGCC
TTTGTATCATGCTATTGCTTCCCGTATGGCTTTCATTTTCTCCTCCTTGTATAAATCCTGGTTGCTGTCT
CTTTATGAGGAGTTGTGGCCCGTTGTCAGGCAACGTGGCGTGGTGTGCACTGTGTTTGCTGACGCAACCC
CCACTGGTTGGGGCATTGCCACCACCTGTCAGCTCCTTTCCGGAACTTTCGCTTTCCCCCTCCCTATTGC
CACGGCGGAACTCATCGCCGCCTGCCTTGCCCGCTGCTGGACAGGGGCTCGGCTGTTGGGCACTGACAAT
TCCGTGGTGTTGTCGGGGAAATCATCGTCCTTTCCTTGGCTGCTCGCCTATGTTGCCACCTGGATTCTGC
GCGGGACGTCCTTCTGCTACGTCCCTTCGGCCCTCAATCCAGCGGACCTTCCTTCCCGCGGCCTGCTGCC
GGCTCTGCGGCCTCTTCCGCGTCTTCGCCTTCGCCCTCAGACGAGTCGGATCTCCCTTTGGGCCGCCTCC
CCGCATCGATACCGAGCGCTGCTCGAGAGATCTACGGGTGGCATCCCTGTGACCCCTCCCCAGTGCCTCT
CCTGGCCCTGGAAGTTGCCACTCCAGTGCCCACCAGCCTTGTCCTAATAAAATTAAGTTGCATCATTTTG
TCTGACTAGGTGTCCTTCTATAATATTATGGGGTGGAGGGGGGTGGTATGGAGCAAGGGGCAAGTTGGGA
AGACAACCTGTAGGGCCTGCGGGGTCTATTGGGAACCAAGCTGGAGTGCAGTGGCACAATCTTGGCTCAC
TGCAATCTCCGCCTCCTGGGTTCAAGCGATTCTCCTGCCTCAGCCTCCCGAGTTGTTGGGATTCCAGGCA
TGCATGACCAGGCTCAGCTAATTTTTGTTTTTTTGGTAGAGACGGGGTTTCACCATATTGGCCAGGCTGG
TCTCCAACTCCTAATCTCAGGTGATCTACCCACCTTGGCCTCCCAAATTGCTGGGATTACAGGCGTGAAC
CACTGCTCCCTTCCCTGTCCTTCTGATTTTGTAGGTAACCACGTGCGGACCGAGCGGCCGCAGGAACCCC
TAGTGATGGAGTTGGCCACTCCCTCTCTGCGCGCTCGCTCGCTCACTGAGGCCGGGCGACCAAAGGTCGC
CCGACGCCCGGGCTTTGCCCGGGCGGCCTCAGTGAGCGAGCGAGCGCGCAGCTGCCTGCAGGGGCGCCTG
ATGCGGTATTTTCTCCTTACGCATCTGTGCGGTATTTCACACCGCATA
[95 nt withheld, positions 4669-4763]
T
[46 nt withheld, positions 4765-4810]
C
[141 nt withheld, positions 4812-4952]
CCTTTGACGTTGGAGTCCACGTTCTTT
[37 nt withheld, positions 4980-5016]
ACTCTATCTCGGGCTATTCTTTTGATTTATAAGGGATTTTGCCGATTTCGGTCTATTGGTTAAAAAATGA
GCTGATTTAACAAAAATTTAACGCGAATTTTAACAAAATATTAACGTTTACAATTTTATGGTGCACTCTC
AGTACAATCTGCTCTGATGCCGCATAGTTAAGCCAGCCCCGACACCCGCCAACACCCGCTGACGCGCCCT
GACGGGCTTGTCTGCTCCCGGCATCCGCTTACAGACAAGCTGTGACCGTCTCCGGGAGCTGCATGTGTCA
GAGGTTTTCACCGTCATCACCGAAACGCGCGAGACGAAAGGGCCTCGTGATACGCCTATTTTTATAGGTT
AATGTCATGATAATAATGGTTTCTTAGACGTCAGGTGGCACTTTTCGGGGAAATGTGCGCGGAACCCCTA
TTTGTTTATTTTTCTAAATACATTCAAATATGTATCCGCTCATGAGACAATAACCCTGATAAATGCTTCA
ATAATATTGAAAAAGGAAGAGTATGAGTATTCAACATTTCCGTGTCGCCCTTATTCCCTTTTTTGCGGCA
TTTTGCCTTCCTGTTTTTGCTCACCCAGAAACGCTGGTGAAAGTAAAAGATGCTGAAGATCAGTTGGGTG
CACGAGTGGGTTACATCGAACTGGATCTCAACAGCGGTAAGATCCTTGAGAGTTTTCGCCCCGAAGAACG
TTTTCCAATGATGAGCACTTTTAAAGTTCTGCTATGTGGCGCGGTATTATCCCGTATTGACGCCGGGCAA
GAGCAACTCGGTCGCCGCATACACTATTCTCAGAATGACTTGGTTGAGTACTCACCAGTCACAGAAAAGC
ATCTTACGGATGGCATGACAGTAAGAGAATTATGCAGTGCTGCCATAACCATGAGTGATAACACTGCGGC
CAACTTACTTCTGACAACGATCGGAGGACCGAAGGAGCTAACCGCTTTTTTGCACAACATGGGGGATCAT
GTAACTCGCCTTGATCGTTGGGAACCGGAGCTGAATGAAGCCATACCAAACGACGAGCGTGACACCACGA
TGCCTGTAGCAATGGCAACAACGTTGCGCAAACTATTAACTGGCGAACTACTTACTCTAGCTTCCCGGCA
ACAATTAATAGACTGGATGGAGGCGGATAAAGTTGCAGGACCACTTCTGCGCTCGGCCCTTCCGGCTGGC
TGGTTTATTGCTGATAAATCTGGAGCCGGTGAGCGTGGGTCTCGCGGTATCATTGCAGCACTGGGGCCAG
ATGGTAAGCCCTCCCGTATCGTAGTTATCTACACGACGGGGAGTCAGGCAACTATGGATGAACGAAATAG
ACAGATCGCTGAGATAGGTGCCTCACTGATTAAGCATTGGTAACTGTCAGACCAAGTTTACTCATATATA
CTTTAGATTGATTTAAAACTTCATTTTTAATTTAAAAGGATCTAGGTGAAGATCCTTTTTGATAATCTCA
TGACCAAAATCCCTTAACGTGAGTTTTCGTTCCACTGAGCGTCAGACCCCGTAGAAAAGATCAAAGGATC
TTCTTGAGATCCTTTTTTTCTGCGCGTAATCTGCTGCTTGCAAACAAAAAAACCACCGCTACCAGCGGTG
GTTTGTTTGCCGGATCAAGAGCTACCAACTCTTTTTCCGAAGGTAACTGGCTTCAGCAGAGCGCAGATAC
CAAATACTGTTCTTCTAGTGTAGCCGTAGTTAGGCCACCACTTCAAGAACTCTGTAGCACCGCCTACATA
CCTCGCTCTGCTAATCCTGTTACCAGTGGCTGCTGCCAGTGGCGATAAGTCGTGTCTTACCGGGTTGGAC
TCAAGACGATAGTTACCGGATAAGGCGCAGCGGTCGGGCTGAACGGGGGGTTCGTGCACACAGCCCAGCT
TGGAGCGAACGACCTACACCGAACTGAGATACCTACAGCGTGAGCTATGAGAAAGCGCCACGCTTCCCGA
AGGGAGAAAGGCGGACAGGTATCCGGTAAGCGGCAGGGTCGGAACAGGAGAGCGCACGAGGGAGCTTCCA
GGGGGAAACGCCTGGTATCTTTATAGTCCTGTCGGGTTTCGCCACCTCTGACTTGAGCGTCGATTTTTGT
GATGCTCGTCAGGGGGGCGGAGCCTATGGAAAAACGCCAGCAACGCGGCCTTTTTACGGTTCCTGGCCTT
TTGCTGGCCTTTTGCTCACATGTCCTGCAGGCAGCTGCGCGCTCGCTCGCTCACTGAGGCCGCCCGGGCG
TCGGGCGACCTTTGGTCGCCCGGCCTCAGTGAGCGAGCGAGCGCGCAGAGAGGGAGTGGCCAACTCCATC
ACTAGGGGTTCCTGCGGCCGCACGCGTTGTAGTTAATGAT
Features (pLannotate 1.2.2; 20 found; start..end, strand, type, name):
    838..970     +  intron         chimeric intron: chimera between introns from human β-globin and immunoglobulin heavy chain genes
   1015..1033    +  promoter       T7 promoter: promoter for bacteriophage T7 RNA polymerase
   1056..1118    +  sig_peptide    Igκ leader: leader sequence from mouse immunoglobulin κ light chain
   1120..1137    +  protein_bind   attB1 (fragment): mutant version of attB; core recombination site for the Gateway® BP reaction BP Clonase™
   1164..1799    +  CDS            Adora2b (fragment): AA2BR_RAT - Experimental evidence at protein level: Swiss-Prot protein existence level 1. Receptor for adenosine. The activity of this receptor is mediated by G proteins which activate adenylyl cyclase. From Rattus norvegicus (Rat).
   1992..2714    +  CDS            cEGFP: cEGFP is a basic (constitutively fluorescent) green fluorescent protein published in 2008, derived from Aequorea victoria.
   2691..3011    +  CDS            ADORA1 (fragment): AA1R_HUMAN - Experimental evidence at protein level: Swiss-Prot protein existence level 1. Receptor for adenosine. The activity of this receptor is mediated by G proteins which inhibit adenylyl cyclase. From Homo sapiens (Human).
   3312..3336    +  misc_feature   MCS (fragment): pBluescript multiple cloning site
   3336..3924    +  misc_feature   WPRE: woodchuck hepatitis virus posttranscriptional regulatory element
   3956..4432    +  polyA_signal   hGH poly(A) signal: human growth hormone polyadenylation signal
   4472..4612    +  repeat_region  AAV2 ITR: inverted terminal repeat of adeno-associated virus serotype 2 inverted
   4617..4668    -  misc_feature   bom (fragment): basis of mobility region from pBR322
   4687..5142    +  rep_origin     f1 ori (sequence partly withheld): f1 bacteriophage origin of replication; arrow indicates direction of (+) strand synthesis
   5143..5192    -  misc_feature   bom (fragment): basis of mobility region from pBR322
   5294..5329    -  CDS            rop (fragment): Rop protein, which maintains plasmids at low copy number; rop
   5424..5528    +  promoter       AmpR promoter: bla
   5529..6389    +  CDS            AmpR: β-lactamase; bla; confers resistance to ampicillin, carbenicillin, and related antibiotics
   6560..7148    +  rep_origin     ori: high-copy-number ColE1/pMB1/pBR322/pUC origin of replication
   7221..7248    +  repeat_region  AAV2 ITR (fragment): inverted terminal repeat of adeno-associated virus serotype 2 inverted
   7277..7304    +  repeat_region  AAV2 ITR (fragment): inverted terminal repeat of adeno-associated virus serotype 2 inverted
