[The description below was written by a language model from this plasmid's Addgene catalogue record and pLannotate feature annotations shown in this document.]
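Description:
pAAV-GfaABC1D-GRAB_Ado1.0med is an AAV transfer plasmid built on a pAAV backbone for expressing a genetically encoded, medium-affinity adenosine sensor in astrocytes. It is propagated in bacteria as a high-copy plasmid through a ColE1/pUC-type origin and selected with ampicillin via the β-lactamase gene. A filamentous phage (f1/M13) origin is also present in the backbone. AAV2 inverted terminal repeats flank the expression cassette, allowing it to be packaged into recombinant AAV particles when helper and capsid functions are supplied. In the repository's sequencing result one ITR is detected only as short fragments, whereas the depositor's sequence shows both ITRs intact. This kind of difference is common with these repeat-rich, hard-to-sequence elements.

The catalogue entry names GfaABC1D, a compact GFAP-derived promoter that favours astrocytic expression, as the driver. The automated annotation does not label it, though an unannotated stretch upstream of the chimeric β-globin/immunoglobulin intron is where it would be expected. Downstream lie a vestigial T7 promoter, an Igκ leader peptide that directs the protein into the secretory pathway for membrane delivery, and the sensor coding region of about 2.3 kb. The sensor is annotated as adenosine receptor sequence interrupted by an EGFP-derived fluorescent module. This fits the GRAB design, in which ligand binding to a GPCR scaffold alters fluorescence. The annotation tool assigns the receptor portions to differing rat and human adenosine receptor subtypes by homology, while the record gives the insert species as human. A WPRE and the human growth hormone polyadenylation signal enhance transcript stability and processing. The depositor notes a single-nucleotide change in the WPRE that is not expected to affect function. The construct is used to image extracellular adenosine dynamics at astrocytes.
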