Addgene plasmid #153289: pAAV-GfaABC1D-GRAB_Ado1.0med
Purpose: Express the medium-affinity adenosine sensor GRAB_Ado1.0med in astrocytes
Depositing lab: Yulong Li. Depositing organization: Peking University. Publication: Neuronal activity-induced, equilibrative nucleoside transporter-dependent, somatodendritic adenosine release revealed by a GRAB sensor. Wu Z, Cui Y, Wang H, Wu H, Wan Y, Li B, Wang L, Pan S, Peng W, Dong A, Yuan Z, Jing M, Xu M, Luo M, Li Y. Proc Natl Acad Sci U S A. 2023 Apr 4;120(14):e2212387120. doi: 10.1073/pnas.2212387120. Epub 2023 Mar 30. PubMed 36996110.
Backbone
  Vector backbone: pAAV
  Backbone manufacturer: Addgene
  Backbone size w/o insert (bp): 5121
  Vector type: AAV
Growth in bacteria
  Bacterial resistance: Ampicillin, 100 μg/mL
  Growth temperature: 37°C
  Growth strain: NEB Stable
  Copy number: High Copy
Gene/Insert
  Gene/Insert name: Adenosine sensor GRAB_Ado1.0med (medium affinity)
  Species: H. sapiens (human)
  Insert size (bp): 2256
  Promoter: GfaABC1D
  Cloning method: Gibson Cloning
Terms and licenses: Academic/Nonprofit Terms; Industry Terms: Not Available to Industry
Depositor comments: Addgene NGS identified a SNP in the WPRE. The depositor does not suspect this is of functional concern but requesting scientists should validate functionality before experimental use. Please visit https://www.biorxiv.org/content/10.1101/2020.05.04.075564v1 for BioRxiv preprint.
How to cite: pAAV-GfaABC1D-GRAB_Ado1.0med was a gift from Yulong Li (Addgene plasmid # 153289 ; http://n2t.net/addgene:153289 ; RRID:Addgene_153289)
